Addgene plasmid #179952: YFVdelNS1-Cre
Purpose: pCCI vector encoding YFV-17D lacking nonstructural protein 1 (NS1) but with Cre
Depositing lab: Wei Xu. Depositing organization: University of Texas Southwestern Medical Center. Publication: Anterograde transneuronal tracing and genetic control with engineered yellow fever vaccine YFV-17D. Li E, Guo J, Oh SJ, Luo Y, Oliveros HC, Du W, Arano R, Kim Y, Chen YT, Eitson J, Lin DT, Li Y, Roberts T, Schoggins JW, Xu W. Nat Methods. 2021 Nov 25. pii: 10.1038/s41592-021-01319-9. doi: 10.1038/s41592-021-01319-9. PubMed 34824475.
Backbone
  Vector backbone: pCCI
  Backbone size w/o insert (bp): 8888
  Vector type: transneuronal tracing
Growth in bacteria
  Bacterial resistance: Chloramphenicol, 25 μg/mL
  Growth temperature: 37°C
  Growth strain: TransforMax EPI300
  Copy number: Low Copy
Gene/Insert
  Gene/Insert name: YFV-17D lacking nonstructural protein 1 (NS1), but with Cre
  Species: Yellow fever virus
  Insert size (bp): 11839
  Promoter: SP6
  Cloning method: Gibson Cloning
Resource information
  A portion of this plasmid was derived from a plasmid made by: This plasmid was constructed in collaboration with Dr. John W Schoggins.
Terms and licenses: Academic/Nonprofit Terms; Industry Terms: Not Available to Industry
Depositor comments: Growth conditions and plasmid amplification see attached protocol
How to cite: YFVdelNS1-Cre was a gift from Wei Xu (Addgene plasmid # 179952 ; http://n2t.net/addgene:179952 ; RRID:Addgene_179952)
