[The description below was written by a language model from this plasmid's Addgene catalogue record and pLannotate feature annotations shown in this document.]
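Description:
YFVdelNS1-Cre is a full-length infectious-clone plasmid carrying the genome of the yellow fever vaccine strain YFV-17D with nonstructural protein 1 (NS1) deleted and a Cre recombinase coding sequence added. It is built in the pCCI backbone, a single-copy F-plasmid-based (BAC/fosmid-type) vector. The annotated backbone includes the F replication and partitioning functions (repE, ori2, incC, sopA, sopB, sopC), an additional oriV origin, a lambda cos site, a loxP site and a chloramphenicol acetyltransferase gene with its own promoter. The plasmid is selected with chloramphenicol and kept at low copy, an arrangement commonly used to stabilise large flavivirus cDNAs in E. coli. Several short annotated fragments (lacZα, KanR, AmpR promoter, bom, MCS pieces) appear to be cloning remnants rather than functional parts.

The roughly 11.8 kb viral insert sits downstream of an SP6 promoter, which allows genome-length viral RNA to be made by in vitro transcription. Within the annotated sequence, Cre is followed by a ubiquitin coding sequence that directly abuts the YFV polyprotein reading frame. This layout suggests Cre is translated as part of the viral polyprotein and released by cleavage after ubiquitin, although the record does not spell out this mechanism. A flavivirus 3' UTR cis-acting replication element is annotated near the end of the insert.

The vector type and associated publication title indicate use in anterograde transneuronal tracing and genetic control of neurons. Because NS1 is absent, the virus would be expected to depend on NS1 supplied separately, giving control over replication and spread, while Cre can act on loxP-based reporters or effectors in infected cells. The record itself does not describe how this complementation is done.
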