Features (pLannotate 1.2.2; 31 found; start..end, strand, type, name):
     10..43      -  protein_bind   loxP: Cre-mediated recombination occurs in the 8-bp core sequence (GCATACAT). Cre recombinase
     61..459     +  misc_feature   cos: lambda cos site; allows packaging into phage lambda particles
    473..619     -  CDS            yuaZ (fragment): YUAZ_ECO57 - Protein predicted: Swiss-Prot protein existence level 4. From Escherichia coli O157:H7.
    719..1192    -  misc_feature   sopC: sopC; centromere-like partitioning region of the bacterial F plasmid
   1265..2236    -  CDS            sopB: partitioning protein for the bacterial F plasmid; sopB
   2236..3411    -  CDS            sopA: partitioning protein for the bacterial F plasmid; sopA
   3737..3987    -  misc_feature   incC: incC; incompatibility region of the bacterial F plasmid
   3990..4745    -  CDS            repE: replication initiation protein for the bacterial F plasmid; repE
   4836..5055    -  rep_origin     ori2: secondary origin of replication for the bacterial F plasmid; also known as oriS
   5131..5745    -  rep_origin     oriV: origin of replication for the bacterial F plasmid
   6143..6487    -  CDS            resD (fragment): REDF_ECOLI - Also known as D. Protein inferred from homology: Swiss-Prot protein existence level 3. Acts as a repressor of transcription and as a site-specific resolvase that cleaves at the RfsF site. From Escherichia coli (strain K12).
   6603..6705    +  promoter       cat promoter: promoter of the E. coli cat gene encoding chloramphenicol acetyltransferase
   6706..7362    +  CDS            cat: CAT_ECOLX - Experimental evidence at protein level: Swiss-Prot protein existence level 1. This enzyme is an effector of chloramphenicol resistance in bacteria. From Escherichia coli. This protein is used as a marker in many commonly used cloning vectors, such as pACYC184.
   7450..7467    -  promoter       tet promoter (fragment): E. coli promoter for tetracycline efflux protein gene
   7509..7572    +  CDS            lacI (fragment): lac repressor; lacI; The lac repressor binds to the lac operator to inhibit transcription in E. coli. This inhibition can be relieved by adding lactose or isopropyl-β-D-thiogalactopyranoside (IPTG).
   7585..7606    +  protein_bind   CAP binding site: CAP binding activates transcription in the presence of cAMP. E. coli catabolite activator protein
   7621..7651    +  promoter       lac promoter: promoter for the E. coli lac operon
   7655..7677    +  protein_bind   lac operator (fragment): The lac repressor binds to the lac operator to inhibit transcription in E. coli. This inhibition can be relieved by adding lactose or isopropyl-β-D-thiogalactopyranoside (IPTG). lac repressor encoded by lacI
   7742..7778    -  misc_feature   MCS (fragment): pUC18/19 multiple cloning site
   7781..7868    -  promoter       AmpR promoter (fragment): bla
   8136..8154    +  promoter       SP6 promoter: promoter for bacteriophage SP6 RNA polymerase
   8357..9384    +  CDS            Cre (fragment): site-specific recombinase Cre is a site-specific recombinase from bacteriophage P1. Recombination occurs at loxP sequences.
   9448..9672    +  CDS            UBIQ_CERCA: Experimental evidence at protein level: Swiss-Prot protein existence level 1. Ubiquitin exists either covalently attached to another protein, or free (unanchored). When covalently bound, it is conjugated to target proteins via an isopeptide bond either as a monomer (monoubiquitin), a polymer linked via different Lys residues of the ubiquitin (polyubiquitin chains) or a linear polymer linked via the initiator Met of the ubiquitin (linear polyubiquitin chains). Polyubiquitin chains, when attached to a target protein, have different functions depending on the Lys residue of the ubiquitin that is
   9673..19482   +  CDS            POLG_YEFV1: Experimental evidence at protein level: Swiss-Prot protein existence level 1. [RNA-directed RNA polymerase NS5]: Replicates the viral (+) and (-) RNA genome, and performs the capping of genomes in the cytoplasm (PubMed:19850911). NS5 methylates viral RNA cap at guanine N- 7 and ribose 2'-O positions (PubMed:19850911). Besides its role in RNA genome replication, also prevents the establishment of cellular antiviral state by blocking the interferon-alpha/beta (IFN-alpha/beta) signaling pathway (PubMed:25211074). IFN-I induces binding of NS5 to host IFN-activated transcription factor STAT2, preve
  19892..19990   +  ncRNA          Flavi CRE: Accession: RF00185 - Flavivirus 3' UTR cis-acting replication element (CRE)
  19992..20026   -  CDS            KanR (fragment): aminoglycoside phosphotransferase; aph(3')-Ia; confers resistance to kanamycin in bacteria or G418 (Geneticin®) in eukaryotes
  20211..20357   +  CDS            TRA2_ECOLX (fragment): Protein predicted: Swiss-Prot protein existence level 4. Required for transposition of transposon Tn903. From Escherichia coli.
  20373..20399   -  misc_feature   MCS (fragment): pUC18/19 multiple cloning site
  20402..20420   -  promoter       T7 promoter: promoter for bacteriophage T7 RNA polymerase
  20423..20579   +  CDS            lacZα (fragment): LacZα fragment of β-galactosidase; lacZ fragment
  20585..20684   -  misc_feature   bom (fragment): basis of mobility region from pBR322
>Addgene plasmid #179952 | YFVdelNS1-Cre | addgene full sequence | sequence record 354333 | Addgene NGS Result
GCATCGAATATAACTTCGTATAATGTATGCTATACGAAGTTATTAGCGATGAGCTCGGACTTCCATTGTT
CATTCCACGGACAAAAACAGAGAAAGGAAACGACAGAGGCCAAAAAGCTCGCTTTCAGCACCTGTCGTTT
CCTTTCTTTTCAGAGGGTATTTTAAATAAAAACATTAAGTTATGACGAAGAAGAACGGAAACGCCTTAAA
CCGGAAAATTTTCATAAATAGCGAAAACCCGCGAGGTCGCCGCCCCGTAACCTGTCGGATCACCGGAAAG
GACCCGTAAAGTGATAATGATTATCATCTACATATCACAACGTGCGTGGAGGCCATCAAACCACGTCAAA
TAATCAATTATGACGCAGGTATCGTATTAATTGATCTGCATCAACTTAACGTAAAAGCAACTTCAGACAA
TACAAATCAGCGACACTGAATACGGGGCAACCTCATGTCCGAGCTCGCGAGCTCGTCGACAGCGACACAC
TTGCATCGGATGCAGCCCGGTTAACGTGCCGGCACGGCCTGGGTAACCAGGTATTTTGTCCACATAACCG
TGCGCAAAATGTTGTGGATAAGCAGGACACAGCAGCAATCCACAGCAGGCATACAACCGCACACCGAGGT
TACTCCGTTCTACAGGTTACGACGACATGTCAATACTTGCCCTTGACAGGCATTGATGGAATCGTAGTCT
CACGCTGATAGTCTGATCGACAATACAAGTGGGACCGTGGTCCCAGACCGATAATCAGACCGACAACACG
AGTGGGATCGTGGTCCCAGACTAATAATCAGACCGACGATACGAGTGGGACCGTGGTCCCAGACTAATAA
TCAGACCGACGATACGAGTGGGACCGTGGTTCCAGACTAATAATCAGACCGACGATACGAGTGGGACCGT
GGTCCCAGACTAATAATCAGACCGACGATACGAGTGGGACCATGGTCCCAGACTAATAATCAGACCGACG
ATACGAGTGGGACCGTGGTCCCAGTCTGATTATCAGACCGACGATACGAGTGGGACCGTGGTCCCAGACT
AATAATCAGACCGACGATACGAGTGGGACCGTGGTCCCAGACTAATAATCAGACCGACGATACGAGTGGG
ACCGTGGTCCCAGTCTGATTATCAGACCGACGATACAAGTGGAACAGTGGGCCCAGAGAGAATATTCAGG
CCAGTTATGCTTTCTGGCCTGTAACAAAGGACATTAAGTAAAGACAGATAAACGTAGACTAAAACGTGGT
CGCATCAGGGTGCTGGCTTTTCAAGTTCCTTAAGAATGGCCTCAATTTTCTCTATACACTCAGTTGGAAC
ACGAGACCTGTCCAGGTTAAGCACCATTTTATCGCCCTTATACAATACTGTCGCTCCAGGAGCAAACTGA
TGTCGTGAGCTTAAACTAGTTCTTGATGCAGATGACGTTTTAAGCACAGAAGTTAAAAGAGTGATAACTT
CTTCAGCTTCAAATATCACCCCAGCTTTTTTCTGCTCATGAAGGTTAGATGCCTGCTGCTTAAGTAATTC
CTCTTTATCTGTAAAGGCTTTTTGAAGTGCATCACCTGACCGGGCAGATAGTTCACCGGGGTGAGAAAAA
AGAGCAACAACTGATTTAGGCAATTTGGCGGTGTTGATACAGCGGGTAATAATCTTACGTGAAATATTTT
CCGCATCAGCCAGCGCAGAAATATTTCCAGCAAATTCATTCTGCAATCGGCTTGCATAACGCTGACCACG
TTCATAAGCACTTGTTGGGCGATAATCGTTACCCAATCTGGATAATGCAGCCATCTGCTCATCATCCAGC
TCGCCAACCAGAACACGATAATCACTTTCGGTAAGTGCAGCAGCTTTACGACGGCGACTCCCATCGGCAA
TTTCTATGACACCAGATACTCTTCGACCGAACGCCGGTGTCTGTTGACCAGTCAGTAGAAAAGAAGGGAT
GAGATCATCCAGTGCGTCCTCAGTAAGCAGCTCCTGGTCACGTTCATTACCTGACCATACCCGAGAGGTC
TTCTCAACACTATCACCCCGGAGCACTTCAAGAGTAAACTTCACATCCCGACCACATACAGGCAAAGTAA
TGGCATTACCGCGAGCCATTACTCCTACGCGCGCAATTAACGAATCCACCATCGGGGCAGCTGGTGTCGA
TAACGAAGTATCTTCAACCGGTTGAGTATTGAGCGTATGTTTTGGAATAACAGGCGCACGCTTCATTATC
TAATCTCCCAGCGTGGTTTAATCAGACGATCGAAAATTTCATTGCAGACAGGTTCCCAAATAGAAAGAGC
ATTTCTCCAGGCACCAGTTGAAGAGCGTTGATCAATGGCCTGTTCAAAAACAGTTCTCATCCGGATCTGA
CCTTTACCAACTTCATCCGTTTCACGTACAACATTTTTTAGAACCATGCTTCCCCAGGCATCCCGAATTT
GCTCCTCCATCCACGGGGACTGAGAGCCATTACTATTGCTGTATTTGGTAAGCAAAATACGTACATCAGG
CTCGAACCCTTTAAGATCAACGTTCTTGAGCAGATCACGAAGCATATCGAAAAACTGCAGTGCGGAGGTG
TAGTCAAACAACTCAGCAGGCGTGGGAACAATCAGCACATCAGCAGCACATACGACATTAATCGTGCCGA
TACCCAGGTTAGGCGCGCTGTCAATAACTATGACATCATAGTCATGAGCAACAGTTTCAATGGCCAGTCG
GAGCATCAGGTGTGGATCGGTGGGCAGTTTACCTTCATCAAATTTGCCCATTAACTCAGTTTCAATACGG
TGCAGAGCCAGACAGGAAGGAATAATGTCAAGCCCCGGCCAGCAAGTGGGCTTTATTGCATAAGTGACAT
CGTCCTTTTCCCCAAGATAGAAAGGCAGGAGAGTGTCTTCTGCATGAATATGAAGATCTGGTACCCATCC
GTGATACATTGAGGCTGTTCCCTGGGGGTCGTTACCTTCCACGAGCAAAACACGTAGCCCCTTCAGAGCC
AGATCCTGAGCAAGATGAACAGAAACTGAGGTTTTGTAAACGCCACCTTTATGGGCAGCAACCCCGATCA
CCGGTGGAAATACGTCTTCAGCACGTCGCAATCGCGTACCAAACACATCACGCATATGATTAATTTGTTC
AATTGTATAACCAACACGTTGCTCAACCCGTCCTCGAATTTCCATATCCGGGTGCGGTAGTCGCCCTGCT
TTCTCGGCATCTCTGATAGCCTGAGAAGAAACCCCAACTAAATCCGCTGCTTCACCTATTCTCCAGCGCC
GGGTTATTTTCCTCGCTTCCGGGCTGTCATCATTAAACTGTGCAATGGCGATAGCCTTCGTCATTTCATG
ACCAGCGTTTATGCACTGGTTAAGTGTTTCCATGAGTTTCATTCTGAACATCCTTTAATCATTGCTTTGC
GTTTTTTTATTAAATCTTGCAATTTACTGCAAAGCAACAACAAAATCGCAAAGTCATCAAAAAACCGCAA
AGTTGTTTAAAATAAGAGCAACACTACAAAAGGAGATAAGAAGAGCACATACCTCAGTCACTTATTATCA
CTAGCGCTCGCCGCAGCCGTGTAACCGAGCATAGCGAGCGAACTGGCGAGGAAGCAAAGAAGAACTGTTC
TGTCAGATAGCTCTTACGCTCAGCGCAAGAAGAAATATCCACCGTGGGAAAAACTCCAGGTAGAGGTACA
CACGCGGATAGCCAATTCAGAGTAATAAACTGTGATAATCAACCCTCATCAATGATGACGAACTAACCCC
CGATATCAAGTCACATGACGAAGGGAAAGAGAAGGAAATCAACTGTGACAAACTGCCCTCAAATTTGGCT
TCCTTAAAAATTACAGTTCAAAAAGTATGAGAAAATCCATGCAGGCTGAAGGAAACAGCAAAACTGTGAC
AAATTACCCTCAGTAGGTCAGAACAAATGTGACGAACCACCCTCAAATCTGTGACAGATAACCCTCAGAC
TATCCTGTCGTCATGGAAGTGATATCGCGGAAGGAAAATACGATATGAGTCGTCTGGCGGCCTTTCTTTT
TCTCAATGTATGAGAGGCGCATTGGAGTTCTGCTGTTGATCTCATTAACACAGACCTGCAGGAAGCGGCG
GCGGAAGTCAGGCATACGCTGGTAACTTTGAGGCAGCTGGTAACGCTCTATGATCCAGTCGATTTTCAGA
GAGACGATGCCTGAGCCATCCGGCTTACGATACTGACACAGGGATTCGTATAAACGCATGGCATACGGAT
TGGTGATTTCTTTTGTTTCACTAAGCCGAAACTGCGTAAACCGGTTCTGTAACCCGATAAAGAAGGGAAT
GAGATATGGGTTGATATGTACACTGTAAAGCCCTCTGGATGGACTGTGCGCACGTTTGATAAACCAAGGA
AAAGATTCATAGCCTTTTTCATCGCCGGCATCCTCTTCAGGGCGATAAAAAACCACTTCCTTCCCCGCGA
AACTCTTCAATGCCTGCCGTATATCCTTACTGGCTTCCGCAGAGGTCAATCCGAATATTTCAGCATATTT
AGCAACATGGATCTCGCAGATACCGTCATGTTCCTGTAGGGTGCCATCAGATTTTCTGATCTGGTCAACG
AACAGATACAGCATACGTTTTTGATCCCGGGAGAGACTATATGCCGCCTCAGTGAGGTCGTTTGACTGGA
CGATTCGCGGGCTATTTTTACGTTTCTTGTGATTGATAACCGCTGTTTCCGCCATGACAGATCCATGTGA
AGTGTGACAAGTTTTTAGATTGTCACACTAAATAAAAAAGAGTCAATAAGCAGGGATAACTTTGTGAAAA
AACAGCTTCTTCTGAGGGCAATTTGTCACAGGGTTAAGGGCAATTTGTCACAGACAGGACTGTCATTTGA
GGGTGATTTGTCACACTGAAAGGGCAATTTGTCACAACACCTTCTCTAGAACCAGCATGGATAAAGGCCT
ACAAGGCGCTCTAAAAAAGAAGATCTAAAAACTATAAAAAAAATAATTATAAAAATATCCCCGTGGATAA
GTGGATAACCCCAAGGGAAGTTTTTTCAGGCATCGTGTGTAAGCAGAATATATAAGTGCTGTTCCCTGGT
GCTTCCTCGCTCACTCGACCGGGAGGGTTCGAGAAGGGGGGGCACCCCCCTTCGGCGTGCGCGGTCACGC
GCACAGGGCGCAGCCCTGGTTAAAAACAAGGTTTATAAATATTGGTTTAAAAGCAGGTTAAAAGACAGGT
TAGCGGTGGCCGAAAAACGGGCGGAAACCCTTGCAAATGCTGGATTTTCTGCCTGTGGACAGCCCCTCAA
ATGTCAATAGGTGCGCCCCTCATCTGTCAGCACTCTGCCCCTCAAGTGTCAAGGATCGCGCCCCTCATCT
GTCAGTAGTCGCGCCCCTCAAGTGTCAATACCGCAGGGCACTTATCCCCAGGCTTGTCCACATCATCTGT
GGGAAACTCGCGTAAAATCAGGCGTTTTCGCCGATTTGCGAGGCTGGCCAGCTCCACGTCGCCGGCCGAA
ATCGAGCCTGCCCCTCATCTGTCAACGCCGCGCCGGGTGAGTCGGCCCCTCAAGTGTCAACGTCCGCCCC
TCATCTGTCAGTGAGGGCCAAGTTTTCCGCGAGGTATCCACAACGCCGGCGGCCGGCCGCGGTGTCTCGC
ACACGGCTTCGACGGCGTTTCTGGCGCGTTTGCAGGGCCATAGACGGCCGCCAGCCCAGCGGCGAGGGCA
ACCAGCCGAGGGCTTCGCCCTGTCGCTCGACTGCGGCGAGCACTACTGGCTGTAAAAGGACAGACCACAT
CATGGTTCTGTGTTCATTAGGTTGTTCTGTCCATTGCTGACATAATCCGCTCCACTTCAACGTAACACCG
CACGAAGATTTCTATTGTTCCTGAAGGCATATTCAAATCGTTTTCGTTACCGCTTGCAGGCATCATGACA
GAACACTACTTCCTATAAACGCTACACAGGCTCCTGAGATTAATAATGCGGATCTCTACGATAATGGGAG
ATTTTCCCGACTGTTTCGTTCGCTTCTCAGTGGATAACAGCCAGCTTCTCTGTTTAACAGACAAAAACAG
CATATCCACTCAGTTCCACATTTCCATATAAAGGCCAAGGCATTTATTCTCAGGATAATTGTTTCAGCAT
CGCAACCGCATCAGACTCCGGCATCGCAAACTGCACCCGGTGCCGGGCAGCCACATCCAGCGCAAAAACC
TTCGTGTAGACTTCCGTTGAACTGATGGACTTATGTCCCATCAGGCTTTGCAGAACTTTCAGCGGTATAC
CGGCATACAGCATGTGCATCGCATAGGAATGGCGGAACGTATGTGGTGTGACCGGAACAGAGAACGTCAC
ACCGTCAGCAGCAGCGGCGGCAACCGCCTCCCCAATCCAGGTCCTGACCGTTCTGTCCGTCACTTCCCAG
ATCCGCGCTTTCTCTGTCCTTCCTGTGCGACGGTTACGCCGCTCCATGAGCTTATCGCGAATAAATACCT
GTGACGGAAGATCACTTCGCAGAATAAATAAATCCTGGTGTCCCTGTTGATACCGGGAAGCCCTGGGCCA
ACTTTTGGCGAAAATGAGACGTTGATCGGCACGTAAGAGGTTCCAACTTTCACCATAATGAAATAAGATC
ACTACCGGGCGTATTTTTTGAGTTATCGAGATTTTCAGGAGCTAAGGAAGCTAAAATGGAGAAAAAAATC
ACTGGATATACCACCGTTGATATATCCCAATGGCATCGTAAAGAACATTTTGAGGCATTTCAGTCAGTTG
CTCAATGTACCTATAACCAGACCGTTCAGCTGGATATTACGGCCTTTTTAAAGACCGTAAAGAAAAATAA
GCACAAGTTTTATCCGGCCTTTATTCACATTCTTGCCCGCCTGATGAATGCTCATCCGGAATTTCGTATG
GCAATGAAAGACGGTGAGCTGGTGATATGGGATAGTGTTCACCCTTGTTACACCGTTTTCCATGAGCAAA
CTGAAACGTTTTCATCGCTCTGGAGTGAATACCACGACGATTTCCGGCAGTTTCTACACATATATTCGCA
AGATGTGGCGTGTTACGGTGAAAACCTGGCCTATTTCCCTAAAGGGTTTATTGAGAATATGTTTTTCGTC
TCAGCCAATCCCTGGGTGAGTTTCACCAGTTTTGATTTAAACGTGGCCAATATGGACAACTTCTTCGCCC
CCGTTTTCACCATGGGCAAATATTATACGCAAGGCGACAAGGTGCTGATGCCGCTGGCGATTCAGGTTCA
TCATGCCGTTTGTGATGGCTTCCATGTCGGCAGAATGCTTAATGAATTACAACAGTACTGCGATGAGTGG
CAGGGCGGGGCGTAATTTTTTTAAGGCAGTTATTGGTGCCCTTAAACGCCTGGTTGCTACGCCTGAATAA
GTGATAATAAGCGGATGAATGGCAGAAATTCGATGATAAGCTGTCAAACATGAGAATTGGTCGACGGCCC
GGGCGGCCGCAAGGAGTTCGCGTTGGCCGATTCATTAATGCAGCTGGCACGACAGGTTTCCCGACTGGAA
AGCGGGCAGTGAGCGCAACGCAATTAATGTGAGTTAGCTCACTCATTAGGCACCCCAGGCTTTACACTTT
ATGCTTCCGGCTCGTATGTTGTGTGGAATTGTGAGCGGATAACAATTTCACACAGGAAACAGCTATGACC
ATGATTACGCCAAGCTATTTAGGTGAGACTATAGAATACTCAAGCTTGCATGCCTGCAGGTCGACTCTAG
AGGATCCCACATTATTGAAGCATTTATCAGGGTTATTGTCTCATGAGCGGATACATATTTGAATGTATTT
AGAAAAATAAACAAATAGGGGTTCCGCGCACATTTCCCCGAAAAGTGCCACCTGACGTGTCGACGCGGCC
GCTAGCGATGACCCTGCTGATTGGTTCGCTGACCATTTCCGGGTGCGGGACGGCGTTACCAGAAACTCAG
AAGGTTCGTCCAACCAAACCGACTCTGACGGCAGTTTACGAGAGAGATGATAGGGTCTGCTTCAGTAAGC
CAGATGCTACACAATTAGGCTTGTACATATTGTCGTTAGAACGCGGCTACAATTAATACATAACCTTATG
TATCATACACATACGATTTAGGTGACACTATAGAGTAAATCCTGTGTGCTAATTGAGGTGCATTGGTCTG
CAAATCGAGTTGCTAGGCAATAAACACATTTGGATTAATTTTAATCGTTCGTTGAGCGATTAGCAGAGAA
CTGACCAGAACATGTCTGGTCGTAAAGCTCAGGGAAAAACCCTGGGCGTCAATATGGTACGACGAGGAGT
TCGCTCCTTGTCAAACGAGCTCATGGTGTCCAATTTACTGACCGTACACCAAAATTTGCCTGCATTACCG
GTCGATGCAACGAGTGATGAGGTTCGCAAGAACCTGATGGACATGTTCAGGGATCGCCAGGCGTTTTCTG
AGCATACCTGGAAAATGCTTCTGTCCGTTTGCCGGTCGTGGGCGGCATGGTGCAAGTTGAATAACCGGAA
ATGGTTTCCCGCAGAACCTGAAGATGTTCGCGATTATCTTCTATATCTTCAGGCGCGCGGTCTGGCAGTA
AAAACTATCCAGCAACATTTGGGCCAGCTAAACATGCTTCATCGTCGGTCCGGGCTGCCACGACCAAGTG
ACAGCAATGCTGTTTCACTGGTTATGCGGCGGATCCGAAAAGAAAACGTTGATGCCGGTGAACGTGCAAA
ACAGGCTCTAGCGTTCGAACGCACTGATTTCGACCAGGTTCGTTCACTCATGGAAAATAGCGATCGCTGC
CAGGATATACGTAATCTGGCATTTCTGGGGATTGCTTATAACACCCTGTTACGTATAGCCGAAATTGCCA
GGATCAGGGTTAAAGATATCTCACGTACTGACGGTGGGAGAATGTTAATCCATATTGGCAGAACGAAAAC
GCTGGTTAGCACCGCAGGTGTAGAGAAGGCACTTAGCCTGGGGGTAACTAAACTGGTCGAGCGATGGATT
TCCGTCTCTGGTGTAGCTGATGATCCGAATAACTACCTGTTTTGCCGGGTCAGAAAAAATGGTGTTGCCG
CGCCATCTGCCACCAGCCAGCTATCAACTCGCGCCCTGGAAGGGATTTTTGAAGCAACTCATCGATTGAT
TTACGGCGCTAAGGATGACTCTGGTCAGAGATACCTGGCCTGGTCTGGACACAGTGCCCGTGTCGGAGCC
GCGCGAGATATGGCCCGCGCTGGAGTTTCAATACCGGAGATCATGCAAGCTGGTGGCTGGACCAATGTAA
ATATTGTCATGAACTATATCCGTAACCTGGATAGTGAAACAGGGGCAATGGTGCGCCTGCTGGAAGATGG
CGATACCGGTAACTTTGACCTTCTCAAGTTGGCCGGCGACGTCGAGTCCAACCCAGGGCCCCTGCAGCAA
ATTTTCGTGAAGACCCTGACGGGCAAGACCATCACTCTTGAGGTCGAGCCCAGTGACACCATCGAGAATG
TCAAGGCCAAGATCCAAGACAAGGAAGGCATCCCACCTGACCAGCAGAGGCTGATATTCGCGGGCAAACA
GCTGGAGGATGGCCGCACCCTGTCCGACTACAACATCCAGAAAGAGTCCACCTTGCACCTGGTGCTGTGT
CTCCGCGGTGGAATGTCCGGTCGTAAAGCCCAGGGCAAAACCCTAGGCGTAAATATGGTCCGACGCGGAG
TCCGCTCATTGTCGAACAAAATAAAACAAAAAACAAAACAAATTGGAAACAGACCTGGACCTTCAAGAGG
TGTTCAAGGATTTATCTTTTTCTTTTTGTTCAACATTTTGACTGGAAAAAAGATCACAGCCCACCTAAAG
AGGTTGTGGAAAATGCTGGACCCAAGACAAGGCTTGGCTGTTCTAAGGAAAGTCAAGAGAGTGGTGGCCA
GTTTGATGAGAGGATTGTCCTCAAGGAAACGCCGTTCCCATGATGTTCTGACTGTGCAATTCCTAATTTT
GGGAATGCTGTTGATGACGGGTGGAGTGACCTTGGTGCGGAAAAACAGATGGTTGCTCCTAAATGTGACA
TCTGAGGACCTCGGGAAAACATTCTCTGTGGGCACAGGCAACTGCACAACAAACATTTTGGAAGCCAAGT
ACTGGTGCCCAGACTCAATGGAATACAACTGTCCCAATCTCAGTCCAAGAGAGGAGCCAGATGACATTGA
TTGCTGGTGCTATGGGGTGGAAAACGTTAGAGTCGCATATGGTAAGTGTGACTCAGCAGGCAGGTCTAGG
AGGTCAAGAAGGGCCATTGACTTGCCTACGCATGAAAACCATGGTTTGAAGACCCGGCAAGAAAAATGGA
TGACTGGAAGAATGGGTGAAAGGCAACTCCAAAAGATTGAGAGATGGTTCGTGAGGAACCCCTTTTTTGC
AGTGACGGCTCTGACCATTGCCTACCTTGTGGGAAGCAACATGACGCAACGAGTCGTGATTGCCCTACTG
GTCTTGGCTGTTGGTCCGGCCTACTCAGCTCACTGCATTGGAATTACTGACAGGGATTTCATTGAGGGGG
TGCATGGAGGAACTTGGGTTTCAGCTACCCTGGAGCAAGACAAGTGTGTCACTGTTATGGCCCCTGACAA
GCCTTCATTGGACATCTCACTAGAGACAGTAGCCATTGATAGACCTGCTGAGGTGAGGAAAGTGTGTTAC
AATGCAGTTCTCACTCATGTGAAGATTAATGACAAGTGCCCCAGCACTGGAGAGGCCCACCTAGCCGAAG
AGAACGAAGGGGACAATGCGTGCAAGCGCACTTATTCTGATAGAGGCTGGGGCAATGGCTGTGGCCTATT
TGGGAAAGGGAGCATTGTGGCATGCGCCAAATTCACTTGTGCCAAATCCATGAGTTTGTTTGAGGTTGAT
CAGACCAAAATTCAGTATGTCATCAGAGCACAATTGCATGTAGGGGCCAAGCAGGAAAATTGGAATACCG
ACATTAAGACTCTCAAGTTTGATGCCCTGTCAGGCTCCCAGGAAGTCGAGTTCATTGGGTATGGAAAAGC
TACACTGGAATGCCAGGTGCAAACTGCGGTGGACTTTGGTAACAGTTACATCGCTGAGATGGAAACAGAG
AGCTGGATAGTGGACAGACAGTGGGCCCAGGACTTGACCCTGCCATGGCAGAGTGGAAGTGGCGGGGTGT
GGAGAGAGATGCATCATCTTGTCGAATTTGAACCTCCGCATGCCGCCACTATCAGAGTACTGGCCCTGGG
AAACCAGGAAGGCTCCTTGAAAACAGCTCTTACTGGCGCAATGAGGGTTACAAAGGACACAAATGACAAC
AACCTTTACAAACTACATGGTGGACATGTTTCTTGCAGAGTGAAATTGTCAGCTTTGACACTCAAGGGGA
CATCCTACAAAATATGCACTGACAAAATGTTTTTTGTCAAGAACCCAACTGACACTGGCCATGGCACTGT
TGTGATGCAGGTGAAAGTGTCAAAAGGAGCCCCCTGCAGGATTCCAGTGATAGTAGCTGATGATCTTACA
GCGGCAATCAATAAAGGCATTTTGGTTACAGTTAACCCCATCGCCTCAACCAATGATGATGAAGTGCTGA
TTGAGGTGAACCCACCTTTTGGAGACAGCTACATTATCGTTGGGAGAGGAGATTCACGTCTCACTTACCA
GTGGCACAAAGAGGGAAGCTCAATAGGAAAGTTGTTCACTCAGACCATGAAAGGCGTGGAACGCCTGGCC
GTCATGGGAGACACCGCCTGGGATTTCAGCTCCGCTGGAGGGTTCTTCACTTCGGTTGGGAAAGGAATTC
ATACGGTGTTTGGCTCTGCCTTTCAGGGGCTATTTGGCGGCTTGAACTGGATAACAAAGGTCATCATGGG
GGCGGTACTTATATGGGTTGGCATCAACACAAGAAACATGACAATGTCCATGAGCATGATCTTGGTAGGA
GTGATCATGATGTTTTTGTCTCTAGGAGTTGGGGCGGATCAAGGATGCGCCATCAACTTTGGCAAGAGAG
AGCTCGGATCACGGTCCGGGACACGCGTGTACATGGACGCAGTCTTTGAATACACCATAGACTGCGATGG
ATCTATCTTGGGTGCAGCGGTGAACGGAAAAAAGAGTGCCCATGGCTCTCCAACATTTTGGATGGGAAGT
CATGAAGTAAATGGGACATGGATGATCCACACCTTGGAGGCATTAGATTACAAGGAGTGTGAGTGGCCAC
TGACACATACGATTGGAACATCAGTTGAAGAGAGTGAAATGTTCATGCCGAGATCAATCGGAGGCCCAGT
TAGCTCTCACAATCATATCCCTGGATACAAGGTTCAGACGAACGGACCTTGGATGCAGGTACCACTAGAA
GTGAAGAGAGAAGCTTGCCCAGGGACTAGCGTGATCATTGATGGCAACTGTGATGGACGGGGAAAATCAA
CCAGATCCACCACGGATAGCGGGAAAGTTATTCCTGAATGGTGTTGCCGCTCCTGCACAATGCCGCCTGT
GAGCTTCCATGGTAGTGATGGGTGTTGGTATCCCATGGAAATTAGGCCAAGGAAAACGCATGAAAGCCAT
CTGGTGCGCTCCTGGGTTACAGCTGGAGAAATACATGCTGTCCCTTTTGGTTTGGTGAGCATGATGATAG
CAATGGAAGTGGTCCTAAGGAAAAGACAGGGACCAAAGCAAATGTTGGTTGGAGGAGTAGTGCTCTTGGG
AGCAATGCTGGTCGGGCAAGTAACTCTCCTTGATTTGCTGAAACTCACAGTGGCTGTGGGATTGCATTTC
CATGAGATGAACAATGGAGGAGACGCCATGTATATGGCGTTGATTGCTGCCTTTTCAATCAGACCAGGGC
TGCTCATCGGCTTTGGGCTCAGGACCCTATGGAGCCCTCGGGAACGCCTTGTGCTGACCCTAGGAGCAGC
CATGGTGGAGATTGCCTTGGGTGGCGTGATGGGCGGCCTGTGGAAGTATCTAAATGCAGTTTCTCTCTGC
ATCCTGACAATAAATGCTGTTGCTTCTAGGAAAGCATCAAATACCATCTTGCCCCTCATGGCTCTGTTGA
CACCTGTCACTATGGCTGAGGTGAGACTTGCCGCAATGTTCTTTTGTGCCATGGTTATCATAGGGGTCCT
TCACCAGAATTTCAAGGACACCTCCATGCAGAAGACTATACCTCTGGTGGCCCTCACACTCACATCTTAC
CTGGGCTTGACACAACCTTTTTTGGGCCTGTGTGCATTTCTGGCAACCCGCATATTTGGGCGAAGGAGTA
TCCCAGTGAATGAGGCACTCGCAGCAGCTGGTCTAGTGGGAGTGCTGGCAGGACTGGCTTTTCAGGAGAT
GGAGAACTTCCTTGGTCCGATTGCAGTTGGAGGACTCCTGATGATGCTGGTTAGCGTGGCTGGGAGGGTG
GATGGGCTAGAGCTCAAGAAGCTTGGTGAAGTTTCATGGGAAGAGGAGGCGGAGATCAGCGGGAGTTCCG
CCCGCTATGATGTGGCACTCAGTGAACAAGGGGAGTTCAAGCTGCTTTCTGAAGAGAAAGTGCCATGGGA
CCAGGTTGTGATGACCTCGCTGGCCTTGGTTGGGGCTGCCCTCCATCCATTTGCTCTTCTGCTGGTCCTT
GCTGGGTGGCTGTTTCATGTCAGGGGAGCGCGCAGAAGTGGTCACCGGAGAAGTGGGGATGTCTTGTGGG
ATATTCCCACTCCTAAGATCATCGAGGAATGTGAACATCTGGAGGATGGGATTTATGGCATATTCCAGTC
AACCTTCTTGGGGGCCTCCCAGCGAGGAGTGGGAGTGGCACAGGGAGGGGTGTTCCACACAATGTGGCAT
GTCACAAGAGGAGCTTTCCTTGTCAGGAATGGCAAGAAGTTGATTCCATCTTGGGCTTCAGTAAAGGAAG
ACCTTGTCGCCTATGGTGGCTCATGGAAGTTGGAAGGCAGATGGGATGGAGAGGAAGAGGTCCAGTTGAT
CGCGGCTGTTCCAGGAAAGAACGTGGTCAACGTCCAGACAAAACCGAGCTTGTTCAAAGTGAGGAATGGG
GGAGAAATCGGGGCTGTCGCTCTTGACTATCCGAGTGGCACTTCAGGATCTCCTATTGTTAACAGGAACG
GAGAGGTGATTGGGCTGTACGGCAATGGCATCCTTGTCGGTGACAACTCCTTCGTGTCCGCCATATCCCA
GACTGAGGTGAAGGAAGAAGGAAAGGAGGAGCTCCAAGAGATCCCGACAATGCTAAAGAAAGGAATGACA
ACTGTCCTTGATTTTCATCCTGGAGCTGGGAAGACAAGACGTTTCCTCCCACAGATCTTGGCCGAGTGCG
CACGGAGACGCTTGCGCACTCTTGTGTTGGCCCCCACCAGGGTTGTTCTTTCTGAAATGAAGGAGGCTTT
TCACGGCCTGGACGTGAAATTCCACACACAGGCTTTTTCCGCTCACGGCAGCGGGAGAGAAGTCATTGAT
GCCATGTGCCATGCCACCCTAACTTACAGGATGTTGGAACCAACTAGGGTTGTTAACTGGGAAGTGATCA
TTATGGATGAAGCCCATTTTTTGGATCCAGCTAGCATAGCCGCTAGAGGTTGGGCAGCGCACAGAGCTAG
GGCAAATGAAAGTGCAACAATCTTGATGACAGCCACACCGCCTGGGACTAGTGATGAATTTCCACATTCA
AATGGTGAAATAGAAGATGTTCAAACGGACATACCCAGTGAGCCCTGGAACACAGGGCATGACTGGATCC
TGGCTGACAAAAGGCCCACGGCATGGTTCCTTCCATCCATCAGAGCTGCAAATGTCATGGCTGCCTCTTT
GCGTAAGGCTGGAAAGAGTGTGGTGGTCCTGAACAGGAAAACCTTTGAGAGAGAATACCCCACGATAAAG
CAGAAGAAACCTGACTTTATATTGGCCACTGACATAGCTGAAATGGGAGCCAACCTTTGCGTGGAGCGAG
TGCTGGATTGCAGGACGGCTTTTAAGCCTGTGCTTGTGGATGAAGGGAGGAAGGTGGCAATAAAAGGGCC
ACTTCGTATCTCCGCATCCTCTGCTGCTCAAAGGAGGGGGCGCATTGGGAGAAATCCCAACAGAGATGGA
GACTCATACTACTATTCTGAGCCTACAAGTGAAAATAATGCCCACCACGTCTGCTGGTTGGAGGCCTCAA
TGCTCTTGGACAACATGGAGGTGAGGGGTGGAATGGTCGCCCCACTCTATGGCGTTGAAGGAACTAAAAC
ACCAGTTTCCCCTGGTGAAATGAGACTGAGGGATGACCAGAGGAAAGTCTTCAGAGAACTAGTGAGGAAT
TGTGACCTGCCCGTTTGGCTTTCGTGGCAAGTGGCCAAGGCTGGTTTGAAGACGAATGATCGTAAGTGGT
GTTTTGAAGGCCCTGAGGAACATGAGATCTTGAATGACAGCGGTGAAACAGTGAAGTGCAGGGCTCCTGG
AGGAGCAAAGAAGCCTCTGCGCCCAAGGTGGTGTGATGAAAGGGTGTCATCTGACCAGAGTGCGCTGTCT
GAATTTATTAAGTTTGCTGAAGGTAGGAGGGGAGCTGCTGAAGTGCTAGTTGTGCTGAGTGAACTCCCTG
ATTTCCTGGCTAAAAAAGGTGGAGAGGCAATGGATACCATCAGTGTGTTCCTCCACTCTGAGGAAGGCTC
TAGGGCTTACCGCAATGCACTATCAATGATGCCTGAGGCAATGACAATAGTCATGCTGTTTATACTGGCT
GGACTACTGACATCGGGAATGGTCATCTTTTTCATGTCTCCCAAAGGCATCAGTAGAATGTCTATGGCGA
TGGGCACAATGGCCGGCTGTGGATATCTCATGTTCCTTGGAGGCGTCAAACCCACTCACATCTCCTATGT
CATGCTCATATTCTTTGTCCTGATGGTGGTTGTGATCCCCGAGCCAGGGCAACAAAGGTCCATCCAAGAC
AACCAAGTGGCATACCTCATTATTGGCATCCTGACGCTGGTTTCAGCGGTGGCAGCCAACGAGCTAGGCA
TGCTGGAGAAAACCAAAGAGGACCTCTTTGGGAAGAAGAACTTAATTCCATCTAGTGCTTCACCCTGGAG
TTGGCCGGATCTTGACCTGAAGCCAGGAGCTGCCTGGACAGTGTACGTTGGCATTGTTACAATGCTCTCT
CCAATGTTGCACCACTGGATCAAAGTCGAATATGGCAACCTGTCTCTGTCTGGAATAGCCCAGTCAGCCT
CAGTCCTTTCTTTCATGGACAAGGGGATACCATTCATGAAGATGAATATCTCGGTCATAATGCTGCTGGT
CAGTGGCTGGAATTCAATAACAGTGATGCCTCTGCTCTGTGGCATAGGGTGCGCCATGCTCCACTGGTCT
CTCATTTTACCTGGAATCAAAGCGCAGCAGTCAAAGCTTGCACAGAGAAGGGTGTTCCATGGCGTTGCCA
AGAACCCTGTGGTTGATGGGAATCCAACAGTTGACATTGAGGAAGCTCCTGAAATGCCTGCCCTTTATGA
GAAGAAACTGGCTCTATATCTCCTTCTTGCTCTCAGCCTAGCTTCTGTTGCCATGTGCAGAACGCCCTTT
TCATTGGCTGAAGGCATTGTCCTAGCATCAGCTGCCTTAGGGCCGCTCATAGAGGGAAACACCAGCCTTC
TTTGGAATGGACCCATGGCTGTCTCCATGACAGGAGTCATGAGGGGGAATCACTATGCTTTTGTGGGAGT
CATGTACAATCTATGGAAGATGAAAACTGGACGCCGGGGGAGCGCGAATGGAAAAACTTTGGGTGAAGTC
TGGAAGAGGGAACTGAATCTGTTGGACAAGCGACAGTTTGAGTTGTATAAAAGGACCGACATTGTGGAGG
TGGATCGTGATACGGCACGCAGGCATTTGGCCGAAGGGAAGGTGGACACCGGGGTGGCGGTCTCCAGGGG
GACCGCAAAGTTAAGGTGGTTCCATGAGCGTGGCTATGTCAAGCTGGAAGGTAGGGTGATTGACCTGGGG
TGTGGCCGCGGAGGCTGGTGTTACTACGCTGCTGCGCAAAAGGAAGTGAGTGGGGTCAAAGGATTTACTC
TTGGAAGAGACGGCCATGAGAAACCCATGAATGTGCAAAGTCTGGGATGGAACATCATCACCTTCAAGGA
CAAAACTGATATCCACCGCCTAGAACCAGTGAAATGTGACACCCTTTTGTGTGACATTGGAGAGTCATCA
TCGTCATCGGTCACAGAGGGGGAAAGGACCGTGAGAGTTCTTGATACTGTAGAAAAATGGCTGGCTTGTG
GGGTTGACAACTTCTGTGTGAAGGTGTTAGCTCCATACATGCCAGATGTTCTTGAGAAACTGGAATTGCT
CCAAAGGAGGTTTGGCGGAACAGTGATCAGGAACCCTCTCTCCAGGAATTCCACTCATGAAATGTACTAC
GTGTCTGGAGCCCGCAGCAATGTCACATTTACTGTGAACCAAACATCCCGCCTCCTGATGAGGAGAATGA
GGCGTCCAACTGGAAAAGTGACCCTGGAGGCTGACGTCATCCTCCCAATTGGGACACGCAGTGTTGAGAC
AGACAAGGGACCCCTGGACAAAGAGGCCATAGAAGAAAGGGTTGAGAGGATAAAATCTGAGTACATGACC
TCTTGGTTTTATGACAATGACAACCCCTACAGGACCTGGCACTACTGTGGCTCCTATGTCACAAAAACCT
CAGGAAGTGCGGCGAGCATGGTAAATGGTGTTATTAAAATTCTGACATATCCATGGGACAGGATAGAGGA
GGTCACAAGAATGGCAATGACTGACACAACCCCTTTTGGACAGCAAAGAGTGTTTAAAGAAAAAGTTGAC
ACCAGAGCAAAGGATCCACCAGCGGGAACTAGGAAGATCATGAAAGTTGTCAACAGGTGGCTGTTCCGCC
ACCTGGCCAGAGAAAAGAACCCCAGACTGTGCACAAAGGAAGAATTTATTGCAAAAGTCCGAAGTCATGC
AGCCATTGGAGCTTACCTGGAAGAACAAGAACAGTGGAAGACTGCCAATGAGGCTGTCCAAGACCCAAAG
TTCTGGGAACTGGTGGATGAAGAAAGGAAGCTGCACCAACAAGGCAGGTGTCGGACTTGTGTGTACAACA
TGATGGGGAAAAGAGAGAAGAAGCTGTCAGAGTTTGGGAAAGCAAAGGGAAGCCGTGCCATATGGTATAT
GTGGCTGGGAGCGCGGTATCTTGAGTTTGAGGCCCTGGGATTCCTGAATGAGGACCATTGGGCTTCCAGG
GAAAACTCAGGAGGAGGAGTGGAAGGCATTGGCTTACAATACCTAGGATATGTGATCAGAGACCTGGCTG
CAATGGATGGTGGTGGATTCTACGCGGATGACACCGCTGGATGGGACACGCGCATCACAGAGGCAGACCT
TGATGATGAACAGGAGATCTTGAACTACATGAGCCCACATCACAAAAAACTGGCACAAGCAGTGATGGAA
ATGACATACAAGAACAAAGTGGTGAAAGTGTTGAGACCAGCCCCAGGAGGGAAAGCCTACATGGATGTCA
TAAGTCGACGAGACCAGAGAGGATCCGGGCAGGTAGTGACTTATGCTCTGAACACCATCACCAACTTGAA
AGTCCAATTGATCAGAATGGCAGAAGCAGAGATGGTGATACATCACCAACATGTTCAAGATTGTGATGAA
TCAGTTCTGACCAGGCTGGAGGCATGGCTCACTGAGCACGGATGTGACAGACTGAAGAGGATGGCGGTGA
GTGGAGACGACTGTGTGGTCCGGCCCATCGATGACAGGTTCGGCCTGGCCCTGTCCCATCTCAACGCCAT
GTCCAAGGTTAGAAAGGACATATCTGAATGGCAGCCATCAAAAGGGTGGAATGATTGGGAGAATGTGCCC
TTCTGTTCCCACCACTTCCATGAACTACAGCTGAAGGATGGCAGGAGGATTGTGGTGCCTTGCCGAGAAC
AGGACGAGCTCATTGGGAGAGGAAGGGTGTCTCCAGGAAACGGCTGGATGATCAAGGAAACAGCTTGCCT
CAGCAAAGCCTATGCCAACATGTGGTCACTGATGTATTTTCACAAAAGGGACATGAGGCTACTGTCATTG
GCTGTTTCCTCAGCTGTTCCCACCTCATGGGTTCCACAAGGACGCACAACATGGTCGATTCATGGGAAAG
GGGAGTGGATGACCACGGAAGACATGCTTGAGGTGTGGAACAGAGTATGGATAACCAACAACCCACACAT
GCAGGACAAGACAATGGTGAAAAAATGGAGAGATGTCCCTTATCTAACCAAGAGACAAGACAAGCTGTGC
GGATCACTGATTGGAATGACCAATAGGGCCACCTGGGCCTCCCACATCCATTTAGTCATCCATCGTATCC
GAACGCTGATTGGACAGGAGAAATACACTGACTACCTAACAGTCATGGACAGGTATTCTGTGGATGCTGA
CCTGCAACTGGGTGAGCTTATCTGAAACACCATCTAACAGGAATAACCGGGATACAAACCACGGGTGGAG
AACCGGACTCCCCACAACCTGAAACCGGGATATAAACCACGGCTGGAGAACCGGACTCCGCACTTAAAAT
GAAACAGAAACCGGGATAAAAACTACGGATGGAGAACCGGACTCCACACATTGAGACAGAAGAAGTTGTC
AGCCCAGAACCCCACACGAGTTTTGCCACTGCTAAGCTGTGAGGCAGTGCAGGCTGGGACAGCCGACCTC
CAGGTTGCGAAAAACCTGGTTTCTGGGACCTCCCACCCCAGAGTAAAAAGAACGGAGCCTCCGCTACCAC
CCTCCCACGTGGTGGTAGAAAGACGGGGTCTAGAGGTTAGAGGAGACCCTCCAGGGAACAAATAGTGGGA
CCATATTGACGCCAGGGAAAGACCGGAGTGGTTCTCTGCTTTTCCTCCAGAGGTCTGTGAGCACAGTTTG
CTCAAGAATAAGCAGACCTTTGGATGACAAACACAAAACCACTCGAGCAAGACGTTTCCCGTTGAATATG
GCTCATAACACCCCTTGTATTACTGTTTATGTAAGCAGACAGTTTTATTGTTCATGATGATATATTTTTA
TCTTGTGCAATGTAACATCAGAGATTTTGAGACACAACGTGGCTTTGTTGAATAAATCGAACTTTTGCTG
AGTTGAAGGATCAGATCACGCATCTTCCCGACAACGCAGACCGTTCCGTGGCAAAGCAAAAGTTCAAAAT
CACCAACTGGTCCACCTACAACAAAGCTCTCATCAACCGTGGCTCCCTCACTTTCTGGCTGGATGATGGG
GCGATTCAGGCCTGGTATGAGTCAGCAACACCTTCTTCACGAGGCAGACCTCAGCGCTAGCGGAGTGTAG
TGGGATCCCCGGGTACCGAGCTCGAATTCGCCCTATAGTGAGTCGTATTACAATTCACTGGCCGTCGTTT
TACAACGTCGTGACTGGGAAAACCCTGGCGTTACCCAACTTAATCGCCTTGCAGCACATCCCCCTTTCGC
CAGCTGGCGTAATAGCGAAGAGGCCCGCACCGATCGCCCTTCCCAACAGTTGCGCAGCTGAATGGCGAAT
GGCGCCTGATGCGGTATTTTCTCCTTACGCATCTGTGCGGTATTTCACACCGCATATGGTGCACTCTCAG
TACAATCTGCTCTGATGCCGCATAGTTAAGCCAGCCCCGACACCCGCCAACACCCGCTGACGCGAACCCC
TTGCGGCC
